Addgene plasmid #223618: pHR-CD86-SmBiT
Purpose: Lentiviral expression of human CD86 with SmBiT tag in mammalian cells
Depositing lab: Enfu Hui. Depositing organization: University of California, San Diego (UCSD). Publication: cis-B7:CD28 interactions at invaginated synaptic membranes provide CD28 co-stimulation and promote CD8(+) T cell function and anti-tumor immunity. Zhao Y, Caron C, Chan YY, Lee CK, Xu X, Zhang J, Masubuchi T, Wu C, Bui JD, Hui E. Immunity. 2023 Jun 13;56(6):1187-1203.e12. doi: 10.1016/j.immuni.2023.04.005. Epub 2023 May 8. PubMed 37160118.
Backbone
  Vector backbone: pHR
  Vector type: Lentiviral ; Mammalian Expression
Growth in bacteria
  Bacterial resistance: Ampicillin, 100 μg/mL
  Growth temperature: 37°C
  Growth strain: NEB Stable
  Copy number: High Copy
Gene/Insert
  Gene/Insert name: CD86
  Species: H. sapiens (human)
  Entrez Gene: CD86 (a.k.a. B7-2, B7.2, B70, CD28LG2, LAB72)
  Tag / fusion protein: SmBiT (C terminal on insert)
  Cloning method: Gibson Cloning
  Sequencing primers: 5′ ccaatcagcctgcttctcgcttc; 3′ ccagaggttgattatcgataagc
Terms and licenses: Academic/Nonprofit Terms; Industry Terms: Not Available to Industry
Depositor comments: Plasmid lab code: L2644
How to cite: pHR-CD86-SmBiT was a gift from Enfu Hui (Addgene plasmid # 223618 ; http://n2t.net/addgene:223618 ; RRID:Addgene_223618)
