[The description below was written by a language model from this plasmid's Addgene catalogue record and pLannotate feature annotations shown in this document.]
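Description:
pHR-CD86-SmBiT is a lentiviral transfer plasmid of about 10 kb, built on the pHR backbone for expression of human CD86 (B7-2) carrying a C-terminal SmBiT tag in mammalian cells. In bacteria it is maintained through a high-copy ColE1/pUC-type origin and selected with ampicillin via the β-lactamase gene. The backbone also contains remnants typical of older pHR-family vectors: fragments of tetracycline resistance, rop and bom from pBR322, and an SV40 promoter-driven gpt region followed by SV40 small t intron and polyadenylation sequences. These lie outside the viral genome.

The packaged portion runs from the annotated truncated HIV-1 5' LTR through the Ψ packaging signal (extending into a gag fragment), the Rev response element for Rev-dependent nuclear export of the genomic RNA, and the cPPT/CTS element, which aids nuclear import of the reverse-transcribed genome. It ends at a ΔU3 self-inactivating 3' LTR, which disables LTR promoter activity after integration. Within this frame, the spleen focus-forming virus (SFFV) promoter drives the CD86 coding sequence, and a WPRE downstream enhances transcript stability and expression. The SmBiT tag is listed in the catalogue entry but was not separately annotated in the feature table; it presumably lies in the short unannotated stretch just after the CD86 ORF.

SmBiT is the small peptide component of the split NanoLuc (NanoBiT) luciferase, which regains activity when brought close to its LgBiT partner. The construct is therefore suited to making virus, with separately supplied packaging and envelope functions, to stably express tagged CD86 for luminescence-based proximity assays. This fits the associated study of cis interactions between B7 ligands and CD28.
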