Features (pLannotate 1.2.2; 33 found; start..end, strand, type, name):
     38..106     +  CDS            nef (fragment): NEF_HV1Z2 - Experimental evidence at protein level: Swiss-Prot protein existence level 1. Extracellular Nef protein targets CD4(+) T-lymphocytes for apoptosis by interacting with CXCR4 surface receptors. From Human immunodeficiency virus type 1 group M subtype D (isolate Z2/CDC-Z34) (HIV-1).
    108..341     +  LTR            3' LTR (ΔU3): self-inactivating 3' long terminal repeat (LTR) from HIV-1
    366..384     -  promoter       SP6 promoter: promoter for bacteriophage SP6 RNA polymerase
    612..891     +  CDS            TcR (fragment): tetracycline efflux protein; tet; confers resistance to tetracycline
    892..940     -  misc_feature   bom (fragment): basis of mobility region from pBR322
   1042..1077    -  CDS            rop (fragment): Rop protein, which maintains plasmids at low copy number; rop
   1172..1276    +  promoter       AmpR promoter: bla
   1277..2137    +  CDS            AmpR: β-lactamase; bla; confers resistance to ampicillin, carbenicillin, and related antibiotics
   2308..2896    +  rep_origin     ori: high-copy-number ColE1/pMB1/pBR322/pUC origin of replication
   3079..3135    +  CDS            lacI (fragment): lac repressor; lacI; The lac repressor binds to the lac operator to inhibit transcription in E. coli. This inhibition can be relieved by adding lactose or isopropyl-β-D-thiogalactopyranoside (IPTG).
   3142..3471    +  promoter       SV40 promoter: SV40 enhancer and early promoter
   3671..3790    +  CDS            gpt (fragment): XGPT_ECOLI - Also known as gpp, gxu. Experimental evidence at protein level: Swiss-Prot protein existence level 1. Purine salvage pathway enzyme that catalyzes the transfer of the ribosyl-5-phosphate group from 5-phospho-alpha-D-ribose 1- diphosphate (PRPP) to the N9 position of the 6-oxopurines guanine and xanthine to form the corresponding ribonucleotides GMP (guanosine 5'- monophosphate) and XMP (xanthosine 5'-monophosphate), with the release of PPi. To a lesser extent, also acts on hypoxanthine (PubMed:9100006, PubMed:3886014). Does not ribophosphorylate adenine (PubMed:3886014). From Esch
   3790..4125    +  CDS            gpt (fragment): XGPT_ECOLI - Also known as gpp, gxu. Experimental evidence at protein level: Swiss-Prot protein existence level 1. Purine salvage pathway enzyme that catalyzes the transfer of the ribosyl-5-phosphate group from 5-phospho-alpha-D-ribose 1- diphosphate (PRPP) to the N9 position of the 6-oxopurines guanine and xanthine to form the corresponding ribonucleotides GMP (guanosine 5'- monophosphate) and XMP (xanthosine 5'-monophosphate), with the release of PPi. To a lesser extent, also acts on hypoxanthine (PubMed:9100006, PubMed:3886014). Does not ribophosphorylate adenine (PubMed:3886014). From Esch
   4220..4525    +  CDS            frsA (fragment): FRSA_ECOLI - Also known as yafA. Experimental evidence at protein level: Swiss-Prot protein existence level 1. Catalyzes the hydrolysis of esters (PubMed:15808744). Displays esterase activity toward pNP-butyrate (PubMed:15808744). May stimulate mixed-acid fermentation by acting as a fermentation/respiration switch that down-regulates respiration and up- regulates fermentation rates (PubMed:15169777). From Escherichia coli (strain K12).
   4529..4603    +  CDS            small t antigen (fragment): SV40 (simian virus 40) small t antigen
   4605..4670    +  intron         small t intron: SV40 (simian virus 40) small t antigen intron
   4800..4820    +  CDS            SV40 NLS: nuclear localization signal of SV40 (simian virus 40) large T antigen
   5139..5222    +  CDS            large T antigen (fragment): large T antigen from SV40 (simian virus 40)
   5245..5379    +  polyA_signal   SV40 poly(A) signal: SV40 polyadenylation signal
   5546..5875    +  CDS            nef (fragment): NEF_HV1BR - Experimental evidence at protein level: Swiss-Prot protein existence level 1. Extracellular Nef protein targets CD4(+) T-lymphocytes for apoptosis by interacting with CXCR4 surface receptors (PubMed:14990729). From Human immunodeficiency virus type 1 group M subtype B (isolate BRU/LAI) (HIV-1).
   5923..6180    +  LTR            5' LTR (truncated): truncated 5' long terminal repeat (LTR) from HIV-1
   6227..6352    +  misc_feature   HIV-1 Ψ: packaging signal of human immunodeficiency virus type 1
   6336..6674    +  CDS            HIV-1 gag (fragment): gag protein from human immunodeficiency virus 1; gag
   6849..7082    +  misc_feature   RRE: The Rev response element (RRE) of HIV-1 allows for Rev-dependent mRNA export from the nucleus to the cytoplasm.
   7459..7559    +  CDS            Rev (fragment): human immunodeficiency virus 1 (HIV-1) Rev protein; rev; enhances nuclear export of unspliced and incompletely spliced viral mRNAs
   7596..7713    +  misc_feature   cPPT/CTS: central polypurine tract and central termination sequence of HIV-1
   7750..7782    -  misc_feature   MCS (fragment): pBluescript multiple cloning site
   7866..8273    +  promoter       SFFV promoter: spleen focus-forming virus long terminal repeat (LTR) promoter
   8301..9287    +  CDS            CD86: CD86_HUMAN - Also known as CD28LG2. Experimental evidence at protein level: Swiss-Prot protein existence level 1. (Microbial infection) Acts as a receptor for adenovirus subgroup B. From Homo sapiens (Human).
   9388..9418    +  misc_feature   MCS (fragment): pUC18/19 multiple cloning site
   9419..9437    +  misc_feature   MCS (fragment): pBluescript multiple cloning site
   9437..10025   +  misc_feature   WPRE: woodchuck hepatitis virus posttranscriptional regulatory element
  10026..21      +  misc_feature   MCS (fragment) (across the origin): pBluescript multiple cloning site
>Addgene plasmid #223618 | pHR-CD86-SmBiT | addgene full sequence | sequence record 444078 | Addgene NGS Result
CGATACCGTCGACCTCGAGGGAATTAATTCGAGCTCGGTACCTTTAAGACCAATGACTTACAAGGCAGCT
GTAGATCTTAGCCACTTTTTAAAAGAAAAGGGGGGACTGGAAGGGCTAATTCACTCCCAACGAAGACAAG
ATCTGCTTTTTGCTTGTACTGGGTCTCTCTGGTTAGACCAGATCTGAGCCTGGGAGCTCTCTGGCTAACT
AGGGAACCCACTGCTTAAGCCTCAATAAAGCTTGCCTTGAGTGCTTCAAGTAGTGTGTGCCCGTCTGTTG
TGTGACTCTGGTAACTAGAGATCCCTCAGACCCTTTTAGTCAGTGTGGAAAATCTCTAGCAGCATCTAGA
ATTAATTCCGTGTATTCTATAGTGTCACCTAAATCGTATGTGTATGATACATAAGGTTATGTATTAATTG
TAGCCGCGTTCTAACGACAATATGTACAAGCCTAATTGTGTAGCATCTGGCTTACTGAAGCAGACCCTAT
CATCTCTCTCGTAAACTGCCGTCAGAGTCGGTTTGGTTGGACGAACCTTCTGAGTTTCTGGTAACGCCGT
CCCGCACCCGGAAATGGTCAGCGAACCAATCAGCAGGGTCATCGCTAGCCAGATCCTCTACGCCGGACGC
ATCGTGGCCGGCATCACCGGCGCCACAGGTGCGGTTGCTGGCGCCTATATCGCCGACATCACCGATGGGG
AAGATCGGGCTCGCCACTTCGGGCTCATGAGCGCTTGTTTCGGCGTGGGTATGGTGGCAGGCCCCGTGGC
CGGGGGACTGTTGGGCGCCATCTCCTTGCATGCACCATTCCTTGCGGCGGCGGTGCTCAACGGCCTCAAC
CTACTACTGGGCTGCTTCCTAATGCAGGAGTCGCATAAGGGAGAGCGTCGAATGGTGCACTCTCAGTACA
ATCTGCTCTGATGCCGCATAGTTAAGCCAGCCCCGACACCCGCCAACACCCGCTGACGCGCCCTGACGGG
CTTGTCTGCTCCCGGCATCCGCTTACAGACAAGCTGTGACCGTCTCCGGGAGCTGCATGTGTCAGAGGTT
TTCACCGTCATCACCGAAACGCGCGAGACGAAAGGGCCTCGTGATACGCCTATTTTTATAGGTTAATGTC
ATGATAATAATGGTTTCTTAGACGTCAGGTGGCACTTTTCGGGGAAATGTGCGCGGAACCCCTATTTGTT
TATTTTTCTAAATACATTCAAATATGTATCCGCTCATGAGACAATAACCCTGATAAATGCTTCAATAATA
TTGAAAAAGGAAGAGTATGAGTATTCAACATTTCCGTGTCGCCCTTATTCCCTTTTTTGCGGCATTTTGC
CTTCCTGTTTTTGCTCACCCAGAAACGCTGGTGAAAGTAAAAGATGCTGAAGATCAGTTGGGTGCACGAG
TGGGTTACATCGAACTGGATCTCAACAGCGGTAAGATCCTTGAGAGTTTTCGCCCCGAAGAACGTTTTCC
AATGATGAGCACTTTTAAAGTTCTGCTATGTGGCGCGGTATTATCCCGTATTGACGCCGGGCAAGAGCAA
CTCGGTCGCCGCATACACTATTCTCAGAATGACTTGGTTGAGTACTCACCAGTCACAGAAAAGCATCTTA
CGGATGGCATGACAGTAAGAGAATTATGCAGTGCTGCCATAACCATGAGTGATAACACTGCGGCCAACTT
ACTTCTGACAACGATCGGAGGACCGAAGGAGCTAACCGCTTTTTTGCACAACATGGGGGATCATGTAACT
CGCCTTGATCGTTGGGAACCGGAGCTGAATGAAGCCATACCAAACGACGAGCGTGACACCACGATGCCTG
TAGCAATGGCAACAACGTTGCGCAAACTATTAACTGGCGAACTACTTACTCTAGCTTCCCGGCAACAATT
AATAGACTGGATGGAGGCGGATAAAGTTGCAGGACCACTTCTGCGCTCGGCCCTTCCGGCTGGCTGGTTT
ATTGCTGATAAATCTGGAGCCGGTGAGCGTGGGTCTCGCGGTATCATTGCAGCACTGGGGCCAGATGGTA
AGCCCTCCCGTATCGTAGTTATCTACACGACGGGGAGTCAGGCAACTATGGATGAACGAAATAGACAGAT
CGCTGAGATAGGTGCCTCACTGATTAAGCATTGGTAACTGTCAGACCAAGTTTACTCATATATACTTTAG
ATTGATTTAAAACTTCATTTTTAATTTAAAAGGATCTAGGTGAAGATCCTTTTTGATAATCTCATGACCA
AAATCCCTTAACGTGAGTTTTCGTTCCACTGAGCGTCAGACCCCGTAGAAAAGATCAAAGGATCTTCTTG
AGATCCTTTTTTTCTGCGCGTAATCTGCTGCTTGCAAACAAAAAAACCACCGCTACCAGCGGTGGTTTGT
TTGCCGGATCAAGAGCTACCAACTCTTTTTCCGAAGGTAACTGGCTTCAGCAGAGCGCAGATACCAAATA
CTGTTCTTCTAGTGTAGCCGTAGTTAGGCCACCACTTCAAGAACTCTGTAGCACCGCCTACATACCTCGC
TCTGCTAATCCTGTTACCAGTGGCTGCTGCCAGTGGCGATAAGTCGTGTCTTACCGGGTTGGACTCAAGA
CGATAGTTACCGGATAAGGCGCAGCGGTCGGGCTGAACGGGGGGTTCGTGCACACAGCCCAGCTTGGAGC
GAACGACCTACACCGAACTGAGATACCTACAGCGTGAGCTATGAGAAAGCGCCACGCTTCCCGAAGGGAG
AAAGGCGGACAGGTATCCGGTAAGCGGCAGGGTCGGAACAGGAGAGCGCACGAGGGAGCTTCCAGGGGGA
AACGCCTGGTATCTTTATAGTCCTGTCGGGTTTCGCCACCTCTGACTTGAGCGTCGATTTTTGTGATGCT
CGTCAGGGGGGCGGAGCCTATGGAAAAACGCCAGCAACGCGGCCTTTTTACGGTTCCTGGCCTTTTGCTG
GCCTTTTGCTCACATGTTCTTTCCTGCGTTATCCCCTGATTCTGTGGATAACCGTATTACCGCCTTTGAG
TGAGCTGATACCGCTCGCCGCAGCCGAACGACCGAGCGCAGCGAGTCAGTGAGCGAGGAAGCGGAAGAGC
GCCCAATACGCAAACCGCCTCTCCCCGCGCGTTGGCCGATTCATTAATGCAGCTGTGGAATGTGTGTCAG
TTAGGGTGTGGAAAGTCCCCAGGCTCCCCAGCAGGCAGAAGTATGCAAAGCATGCATCTCAATTAGTCAG
CAACCAGGTGTGGAAAGTCCCCAGGCTCCCCAGCAGGCAGAAGTATGCAAAGCATGCATCTCAATTAGTC
AGCAACCATAGTCCCGCCCCTAACTCCGCCCATCCCGCCCCTAACTCCGCCCAGTTCCGCCCATTCTCCG
CCCCATGGCTGACTAATTTTTTTTATTTATGCAGAGGCCGAGGCCGCCTCGGCCTCTGAGCTATTCCAGA
AGTAGTGAGGAGGCTTTTTTGGAGGCCTAGGCTTTTGCAAAAAGCTTGGACACAAGACAGGCTTGCGAGA
TATGTTTGAGAATACCACTTTATCCCGCGTCAGGGAGAGGCAGTGCGTAAAAAGACGCGGACTCATGTGA
AATACTGGTTTTTAGTGCGCCAGATCTCTATAATCTCGCGCAACCTATTTTCCCCTCGAACACTTTTTAA
GCCGTAGATAAACAGGCTGGGACACTTCACATGAGCGAAAAATACATCGTCACCTGGGACATGTTGCAGA
TCCATGCACGTAAACTCGCAAGCCGACTGATGCCTTCTGAACAATGGAAAGGCATTATTGCCGTAAGCCG
TGGCGGTCTGTACCGGGTGCGTTACTGGCGCGTGAACTGGGTATTCGTCATGTCGATACCGTTTGTATTT
CCAGCTACGATCACGACAACCAGCGCGAGCTTAAAGTGCTGAAACGCGCAGAAGGCGATGGCGAAGGCTT
CATCGTTATTGATGACCTGGTGGATACCGGTGGTACTGCGGTTGCGATTCGTGAAATGTATCCAAAAGCG
CACTTTGTCACCATCTTCGCAAAACCGGCTGGTCGTCCGCTGGTTGATGACTATGTTGTTGATATCCCGC
AAGATACCTGGATTGAACAGCCGTGGGATATGGGCGTCGTATTCGTCCCGCCAATCTCCGGTCGCTAATC
TTTTCAACGCCTGGCACTGCCGGGCGTTGTTCTTTTTAACTTCAGGCGGGTTACAATAGTTTCCAGTAAG
TATTCTGGAGGCTGCATCCATGACACAGGCAAACCTGAGCGAAACCCTGTTCAAACCCCGCTTTAAACAT
CCTGAAACCTCGACGCTAGTCCGCCGCTTTAATCACGGCGCACAACCGCCTGTGCAGTCGGCCCTTGATG
GTAAAACCATCCCTCACTGGTATCGCATGATTAACCGTCTGATGTGGATCTGGCGCGGCATTGACCCACG
CGAAATCCTCGACGTCCAGGCACGTATTGTGATGAGCGATGCCGAACGTACCGACGATGATTTATACGAT
ACGGTGATTGGCTACCGTGGCGGCAACTGGATTTATGAGTGGGCCCCGGATCTTTGTGAAGGAACCTTAC
TTCTGTGGTGTGACATAATTGGACAAACTACCTACAGAGATTTAAAGCTCTAAGGTAAATATAAAATTTT
TAAGTGTATAATGTGTTAAACTACTGATTCTAATTGTTTGTGTATTTTAGATTCCAACCTATGGAACTGA
TGAATGGGAGCAGTGGTGGAATGCCTTTAATGAGGAAAACCTGTTTTGCTCAGAAGAAATGCCATCTAGT
GATGATGAGGCTACTGCTGACTCTCAACATTCTACTCCTCCAAAAAAGAAGAGAAAGGTAGAAGACCCCA
AGGACTTTCCTTCAGAATTGCTAAGTTTTTTGAGTCATGCTGTGTTTAGTAATAGAACTCTTGCTTGCTT
TGCTATTTACACCACAAAGGAAAAAGCTGCACTGCTATACAAGAAAATTATGGAAAAATATTCTGTAACC
TTTATAAGTAGGCATAACAGTTATAATCATAACATACTGTTTTTTCTTACTCCACACAGGCATAGAGTGT
CTGCTATTAATAACTATGCTCAAAAATTGTGTACCTTTAGCTTTTTAATTTGTAAAGGGGTTAATAAGGA
ATATTTGATGTATAGTGCCTTGACTAGAGATCATAATCAGCCATACCACATTTGTAGAGGTTTTACTTGC
TTTAAAAAACCTCCCACACCTCCCCCTGAACCTGAAACATAAAATGAATGCAATTGTTGTTGTTAACTTG
TTTATTGCAGCTTATAATGGTTACAAATAAAGCAATAGCATCACAAATTTCACAAATAAAGCATTTTTTT
CACTGCATTCTAGTTGTGGTTTGTCCAAACTCATCAATGTATCTTATCATGTCTGGATCAACTGGATAAC
TCAAGCTAACCAAAATCATCCCAAACTTCCCACCCCATACCCTATTACCACTGCCAATTACCTGTGGTTT
CATTTACTCTAAACCTGTGATTCCTCTGAATTATTTTCATTTTAAAGAAATTGTATTTGTTAAATATGTA
CTACAAACTTAGTAGTTGGAAGGGCTAATTCACTCCCAAAGAAGACAAGATATCCTTGATCTGTGGATCT
ACCACACACAAGGCTACTTCCCTGATTAGCAGAACTACACACCAGGGCCAGGGGTCAGATATCCACTGAC
CTTTGGATGGTGCTACAAGCTAGTACCAGTTGAGCCAGATAAGGTAGAAGAGGCCAATAAAGGAGAGAAC
ACCAGCTTGTTACACCCTGTGAGCCTGCATGGGATGGATGACCCGGAGAGAGAAGTGTTAGAGTGGAGGT
TTGACAGCCGCCTAGCATTTCATCACGTGGCCCGAGAGCTGCATCCGGAGTACTTCAAGAACTGCTGATA
TCGAGCTTGCTACAAGGGACTTTCCGCTGGGGACTTTCCAGGGAGGCGTGGCCTGGGCGGGACTGGGGAG
TGGCGAGCCCTCAGATCCTGCATATAAGCAGCTGCTTTTTGCCTGTACTGGGTCTCTCTGGTTAGACCAG
ATCTGAGCCTGGGAGCTCTCTGGCTAACTAGGGAACCCACTGCTTAAGCCTCAATAAAGCTTGCCTTGAG
TGCTTCAAGTAGTGTGTGCCCGTCTGTTGTGTGACTCTGGTAACTAGAGATCCCTCAGACCCTTTTAGTC
AGTGTGGAAAATCTCTAGCAGTGGCGCCCGAACAGGGACTTGAAAGCGAAAGGGAAACCAGAGGAGCTCT
CTCGACGCAGGACTCGGCTTGCTGAAGCGCGCACGGCAAGAGGCGAGGGGCGGCGACTGGTGAGTACGCC
AAAAATTTTGACTAGCGGAGGCTAGAAGGAGAGAGATGGGTGCGAGAGCGTCAGTATTAAGCGGGGGAGA
ATTAGATCGCGATGGGAAAAAATTCGGTTAAGGCCAGGGGGAAAGAAAAAATATAAATTAAAACATATAG
TATGGGCAAGCAGGGAGCTAGAACGATTCGCAGTTAATCCTGGCCTGTTAGAAACATCAGAAGGCTGTAG
ACAAATACTGGGACAGCTACAACCATCCCTTCAGACAGGATCAGAAGAACTTAGATCATTATATAATACA
GTAGCAACCCTCTATTGTGTGCATCAAAGGATAGAGATAAAAGACACCAAGGAAGCTTTAGACAAGATAG
AGGAAGAGCAAAACAAAAGTAAGACCACCGCACAGCAAGCGGCCGGCCGCTGATCTTCAGACCTGGAGGA
GGAGATATGAGGGACAATTGGAGAAGTGAATTATATAAATATAAAGTAGTAAAAATTGAACCATTAGGAG
TAGCACCCACCAAGGCAAAGAGAAGAGTGGTGCAGAGAGAAAAAAGAGCAGTGGGAATAGGAGCTTTGTT
CCTTGGGTTCTTGGGAGCAGCAGGAAGCACTATGGGCGCAGCGTCAATGACGCTGACGGTACAGGCCAGA
CAATTATTGTCTGGTATAGTGCAGCAGCAGAACAATTTGCTGAGGGCTATTGAGGCGCAACAGCATCTGT
TGCAACTCACAGTCTGGGGCATCAAGCAGCTCCAGGCAAGAATCCTGGCTGTGGAAAGATACCTAAAGGA
TCAACAGCTCCTGGGGATTTGGGGTTGCTCTGGAAAACTCATTTGCACCACTGCTGTGCCTTGGAATGCT
AGTTGGAGTAATAAATCTCTGGAACAGATTTGGAATCACACGACCTGGATGGAGTGGGACAGAGAAATTA
ACAATTACACAAGCTTAATACACTCCTTAATTGAAGAATCGCAAAACCAGCAAGAAAAGAATGAACAAGA
ATTATTGGAATTAGATAAATGGGCAAGTTTGTGGAATTGGTTTAACATAACAAATTGGCTGTGGTATATA
AAATTATTCATAATGATAGTAGGAGGCTTGGTAGGTTTAAGAATAGTTTTTGCTGTACTTTCTATAGTGA
ATAGAGTTAGGCAGGGATATTCACCATTATCGTTTCAGACCCACCTCCCAACCCCGAGGGGACCCGACAG
GCCCGAAGGAATAGAAGAAGAAGGTGGAGAGAGAGACAGAGACAGATCCATTCGATTAGTGAACGGATCT
CGACGGTATCGCCAAATGGCAGTATTCATCCACAATTTTAAAAGAAAAGGGGGGATTGGGGGGTACAGTG
CAGGGGAAAGAATAGTAGACATAATAGCAACAGACATACAAACTAAAGAATTACAAAAACAAATTACAAA
AATTCAAAATTTTCGGGTTTATTACAGGGACAGCAGAGATCCAGTTTGGATCGATAAGCTTGATATCGAA
TTCCTGCAGCCCCGATAAAATAAAAGATTTTATTTAGTCTCCAGAAAAAGGGGGGAATGAAAGACCCCAC
CTGTAGGTTTGGCAAGCTAGCTGCAGTAACGCCATTTTGCAAGGCATGGAAAAATACCAAACCAAGAATA
GAGAAGTTCAGATCAAGGGCGGGTACATGAAAATAGCTAACGTTGGGCCAAACAGGATATCTGCGGTGAG
CAGTTTCGGCCCCGGCCCGGGGCCAAGAACAGATGGTCACCGCAGTTTCGGCCCCGGCCCGAGGCCAAGA
ACAGATGGTCCCCAGATATGGCCCAACCCTCAGCAGTTTCTTAAGACCCATCAGATGTTTCCAGGCTCCC
CCAAGGACCTGAAATGACCCTGCGCCTTATTTGAATTAACCAATCAGCCTGCTTCTCGCTTCTGTTCGCG
CGCTTCTGCTTCCCGAGCTCTATAAAAGAGCTCACAACCCCTCACTCGGCGCGCCAGTCCTCCGACAGAC
TGAGTCGCCCGGGGGGGATCTGGAGCTCTCGAGAATTCTCATGGATCCCCAGTGCACTATGGGACTGAGT
AACATTCTCTTTGTGATGGCCTTCCTGCTCTCTGGTGCTGCTCCTCTGAAGATTCAAGCTTATTTCAATG
AGACTGCAGACCTGCCATGCCAATTTGCAAACTCTCAAAACCAAAGCCTGAGTGAGCTAGTAGTATTTTG
GCAGGACCAGGAAAACTTGGTTCTGAATGAGGTATACTTAGGCAAAGAGAAATTTGACAGTGTTCATTCC
AAGTATATGGGCCGCACAAGTTTTGATTCGGACAGTTGGACCCTGAGACTTCACAATCTTCAGATCAAGG
ACAAGGGCTTGTATCAATGTATCATCCATCACAAAAAGCCCACAGGAATGATTCGCATCCACCAGATGAA
TTCTGAACTGTCAGTGCTTGCTAACTTCAGTCAACCTGAAATAGTACCAATTTCTAATATAACAGAAAAT
GTGTACATAAATTTGACCTGCTCATCTATACACGGTTACCCAGAACCTAAGAAGATGAGTGTTTTGCTAA
GAACCAAGAATTCAACTATCGAGTATGATGGTATTATGCAGAAATCTCAAGATAATGTCACAGAACTGTA
CGACGTTTCCATCAGCTTGTCTGTTTCATTCCCTGATGTTACGAGCAATATGACCATCTTCTGTATTCTG
GAAACTGACAAGACGCGGCTTTTATCTTCACCTTTCTCTATAGAGCTTGAGGACCCTCAGCCTCCCCCAG
ACCACATTCCTTGGATTACAGCTGTACTTCCAACAGTTATTATATGTGTGATGGTTTTCTGTCTAATTCT
ATGGAAATGGAAGAAGAAGAAGCGGCCTCGCAACTCTTATAAATGTGGAACCAACACAATGGAGAGGGAA
GAGAGTGAACAGACCAAGAAAAGAGAAAAAATCCATATACCTGAAAGATCTGATGAAACCCAGCGTGTTT
TTAAAAGTTCGAAGACATCTTCATGCGACAAAAGTGATACATGTTTTGGGAATTCTGGCTCGAGCGGTGG
TGGCGGGAGCGGAGGTGGAGGGTCGTCAGGTGTGACCGGCTACCGGCTGTTCGAGGAGATTCTGTAAGCG
GCCGCGACTCTAGAGTCGACCTGCAGGCATGCAAGCTTGATATCAAGCTTATCGATAATCAACCTCTGGA
TTACAAAATTTGTGAAAGATTGACTGGTATTCTTAACTATGTTGCTCCTTTTACGCTATGTGGATACGCT
GCTTTAATGCCTTTGTATCATGCTATTGCTTCCCGTATGGCTTTCATTTTCTCCTCCTTGTATAAATCCT
GGTTGCTGTCTCTTTATGAGGAGTTGTGGCCCGTTGTCAGGCAACGTGGCGTGGTGTGCACTGTGTTTGC
TGACGCAACCCCCACTGGTTGGGGCATTGCCACCACCTGTCAGCTCCTTTCCGGGACTTTCGCTTTCCCC
CTCCCTATTGCCACGGCGGAACTCATCGCCGCCTGCCTTGCCCGCTGCTGGACAGGGGCTCGGCTGTTGG
GCACTGACAATTCCGTGGTGTTGTCGGGGAAATCATCGTCCTTTCCTTGGCTGCTCGCCTGTGTTGCCAC
CTGGATTCTGCGCGGGACGTCCTTCTGCTACGTCCCTTCGGCCCTCAATCCAGCGGACCTTCCTTCCCGC
GGCCTGCTGCCGGCTCTGCGGCCTCTTCCGCGTCTTCGCCTTCGCCCTCAGACGAGTCGGATCTCCCTTT
GGGCCGCCTCCCCGCAT
